Addgene plasmid #158436: pMH-25
Purpose: pBAD33 vector encoding MotA, YPet - 3 x EAAAK linker - MotB
Depositing lab: Francesco Pedaci. Depositing organization: CNRS UMR 5048, INSERM U1054, Centre de Biochimie Structurale. Publication: Impact of fluorescent protein fusions on the bacterial flagellar motor. Heo M, Nord AL, Chamousset D, van Rijn E, Beaumont HJE, Pedaci F. Sci Rep. 2017 Oct 3;7(1):12583. doi: 10.1038/s41598-017-11241-w. PubMed 28974721.
Backbone
  Vector backbone: pBAD33
  Vector type: Bacterial Expression
Growth in bacteria
  Bacterial resistance: Chloramphenicol, 25 μg/mL
  Growth temperature: 30°C
  Growth strain: JPA605 (parent strain RP437)
  Growth instructions: Plasmid was deposited to Addgene in a custom bacterial strain, JPA605 (parent strain RP437). However, the plasmid may easily be stored and expressed in DH5alpha.
  Copy number: Unknown
Gene/Insert 1
  Gene/Insert name: MotA
  Species: E. coli
  Insert size (bp): 888
Gene/Insert 2
  Gene/Insert name: MotB
  Species: E. coli
  Insert size (bp): 927
  Tag / fusion protein: yPET - 3 x EAAAK linker (N terminal on insert)
Terms and licenses: Academic/Nonprofit Terms; Industry Terms: Not Available to Industry
How to cite: pMH-25 was a gift from Francesco Pedaci (Addgene plasmid # 158436 ; http://n2t.net/addgene:158436 ; RRID:Addgene_158436)
