[The description below was written by a language model from this plasmid's Addgene catalogue record and pLannotate feature annotations shown in this document.]
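Description:
pMH-25 is a bacterial expression plasmid built on the pBAD33 backbone for arabinose-inducible production of the E. coli flagellar stator proteins, with MotB carrying a fluorescent tag. It replicates from the medium-copy p15A origin, which is compatible with ColE1-type plasmids, and is selected with chloramphenicol through a cat promoter–driven chloramphenicol acetyltransferase gene. The annotated sequence (about 7.9 kb) also shows an M13 phage origin and several backbone remnants: truncated β-lactamase, tetracycline-resistance, IS1, ColE1-type and RSF origin fragments. These partial elements are not expected to be functional, and ampicillin is not listed as a selection.

The payload sits downstream of the araBAD promoter, with the araC regulator encoded divergently on the opposite strand, so that transcription is repressed without L-arabinose and can be tuned by its addition. The motA coding sequence comes first, followed almost immediately by YPet, a yellow fluorescent protein, which is joined through three repeats of the rigid helical EAAAK linker to the N terminus of MotB. The cassette is flanked by pUC-type polylinker fragments and ends at the rrnB T1 and T2 terminators, preceded by a 5S rRNA segment carried over from the rrnB region. MotA and MotB together form the stator units of the flagellar motor, which conduct protons and anchor the torque-generating machinery to the cell wall. The plasmid was deposited in a custom strain derived from RP437 and comes from a study assessing how fluorescent protein fusions affect flagellar motor function, so it serves for visualising labelled stators and testing the effect of the tag and linker design on motor performance.
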