Features (pLannotate 1.2.2; 22 found; start..end, strand, type, name):
      9..293     +  promoter       araBAD promoter: araBAD; promoter of the L-arabinose operon of E. coli; the araC regulatory gene is transcribed in the opposite direction (Guzman et al., 1995)
    314..333     +  misc_feature   MCS (fragment): pUC18/19 multiple cloning site
    349..1230    +  CDS            motA: MOTA_ECOLI - Also known as flaJ. Experimental evidence at protein level: Swiss-Prot protein existence level 1. MotA and MotB comprise the stator element of the flagellar motor complex. Required for rotation of the flagellar motor. Probable transmembrane proton channel. Overexpression of MotA, with or without MotB, restores motility in a pdeH disruption, (a c-di-GMP phosphodiesterase) suggesting there is an interaction (direct or indirect) between the c-di-GMP-binding flagellar brake protein YcgR and the flagellar stator. From Escherichia coli (strain K12).
   1234..1947    +  CDS            YPet: yellow fluorescent protein optimized for FRET with CyPet (Nguyen and Daugherty, 2005)
   1993..2916    +  CDS            motB: MOTB_ECOLI - Experimental evidence at protein level: Swiss-Prot protein existence level 1. MotA and MotB comprise the stator element of the flagellar motor complex. Required for the rotation of the flagellar motor. Probably a linker that fastens the torque-generating machinery to the cell wall. Overexpression of this protein with MotA improves motility in a pdeH disruption, (a c-di-GMP phosphodiesterase) suggesting there is an interaction (direct or indirect) between the c-di-GMP-binding flagellar brake protein YcgR and the flagellar stator. From Escherichia coli (strain K12).
   2920..2956    +  misc_feature   MCS (fragment): pUC18/19 multiple cloning site
   3040..3155    +  ncRNA          5S rRNA: Accession: RF00001 - 5S ribosomal RNA
   3159..3245    +  terminator     rrnB T1 terminator: Escherichia coli rrnB; transcription terminator T1 from the E. coli rrnB gene
   3337..3364    +  terminator     rrnB T2 terminator: transcription terminator T2 from the E. coli rrnB gene
   3383..3474    +  promoter       AmpR promoter: bla
   3475..3594    +  CDS            AmpR (fragment): β-lactamase; bla; confers resistance to ampicillin, carbenicillin, and related antibiotics
   3595..3889    +  CDS            bla(M) (fragment): β-lactamase lacking the signal sequence; bla(M); allows cytosolic expression of β-lactamase
   3932..4312    +  rep_origin     M13 ori (sequence partly withheld): M13 bacteriophage origin of replication; arrow indicates direction of (+) strand synthesis
   4498..4731    +  rep_origin     ori (fragment): high-copy-number ColE1/pMB1/pBR322/pUC origin of replication
   4943..5602    -  CDS            CmR: chloramphenicol acetyltransferase; cat; confers resistance to chloramphenicol
   5603..5705    -  promoter       cat promoter: promoter of the E. coli cat gene encoding chloramphenicol acetyltransferase
   5826..5969    +  mobile_element IS1 (fragment): prokaryotic transposable element IS1
   6088..6143    -  rep_origin     RSF ori (fragment): Plasmids containing the RSF 1030 origin of replication can be propagated in E. coli cells that contain additional plasmids with compatible origins.
   6231..6776    -  rep_origin     p15A ori: Plasmids containing the medium-copy-number p15A origin of replication can be propagated in E. coli cells that contain a second plasmid with the ColE1 origin.
   6813..6933    -  CDS            TcR (fragment): tetracycline efflux protein; tet; confers resistance to tetracycline
   6943..6961    +  promoter       tet promoter (fragment): E. coli promoter for tetracycline efflux protein gene
   7051..7929    -  CDS            araC: L-arabinose regulatory protein; araC
>Addgene plasmid #158436 | pMH-25 | addgene full sequence | sequence record 313778 | Addgene NGS Result
ATTCAGAGAAGAAACCAATTGTCCATATTGCATCAGACATTGCCGTCACTGCGTCTTTTACTGGCTCTTC
TCGCTAACCAAACCGGTAACCCCGCTTATTAAAAGCATTCTGTAACAAAGCGGGACCAAAGCCATGACAA
AAACGCGTAACAAAAGTGTCTATAATCACGGCAGAAAAGTCCACATTGATTATTTGCACGGCGTCACACT
TTGCTATGCCATAGCATTTTTATCCATAAGATTAGCGGATCCTACCTGACGCTTTTTATCGCAACTCTCT
ACTGTTTCTCCATACCCGTTTTTTTGGGCTAGCGAATTCGAGCTCGGTACCCGAAGGATGATGTCGTGCT
TATCTTATTAGGTTACCTGGTTGTTCTCGGTACAGTTTTCGGCGGTTATTTGATGACCGGTGGAAGCCTT
GGAGCACTCTATCAACCCGCTGAACTGGTGATTATTGCCGGTGCAGGGATTGGGTCGTTTATCGTCGGCA
ATAATGGCAAAGCGATTAAAGGCACGCTGAAGGCGCTGCCGTTGCTGTTTCGTCGCTCCAAATACACCAA
AGCAATGTATATGGATCTGCTGGCTCTGCTTTATCGGTTGATGGCGAAATCGCGGCAGATGGGGATGTTT
TCGCTGGAACGTGATATTGAAAATCCCCGTGAGAGCGAGATCTTCGCCAGCTACCCACGCATCCTCGCGG
ATAGCGTCATGCTTGATTTTATCGTCGATTATCTGCGCCTGATTATCAGCGGTCACATGAACACCTTCGA
AATCGAAGCTCTGATGGATGAAGAGATTGAGACGCACGAAAGCGAGGCAGAAGTCCCGGCGAACAGTCTG
GCGCTGGTCGGGGACTCACTTCCGGCGTTTGGTATTGTTGCGGCTGTAATGGGGGTCGTTCACGCGTTAG
GTTCAGCCGATCGTCCTGCCGCCGAGCTGGGTGCGCTTATCGCACATGCGATGGTGGGGACTTTCCTCGG
CATTTTATTGGCTTACGGATTTATTTCCCCATTAGCGACTGTTTTACGTCAGAAAAGCGCCGAAACCAGC
AAAATGATGCAGTGCGTCAAAGTCACTCTGCTTTCTAATCTGAACGGTTACGCACCGCCTATCGCCGTTG
AGTTTGGTCGCAAAACGCTCTATTCCAGCGAACGTCCGTCGTTTATTGAACTGGAAGAGCATGTGCGTGC
GGTGAAAAATCCGCAACAACAGACGACAACCGAGGAAGCATGAATGTCTAAAGGTGAAGAATTATTCACT
GGTGTTGTCCCAATTTTGGTTGAATTAGATGGTGATGTTAATGGTCACAAATTTTCTGTCTCCGGTGAAG
GTGAAGGTGATGCTACGTACGGTAAATTGACCTTAAAATTACTCTGTACTACTGGTAAATTGCCAGTTCC
ATGGCCAACCTTAGTCACTACTTTAGGTTATGGTGTTCAATGTTTTGCTAGATACCCAGATCATATGAAA
CAACATGACTTTTTCAAGTCTGCCATGCCAGAAGGTTATGTTCAAGAAAGAACTATTTTTTTCAAAGATG
ACGGTAACTACAAGACCAGAGCTGAAGTCAAGTTTGAAGGTGATACCTTAGTTAATAGAATCGAATTAAA
AGGTATTGATTTTAAAGAAGATGGTAACATTTTAGGTCACAAATTGGAATACAACTATAACTCTCACAAT
GTTTACATCACTGCTGACAAACAAAAGAATGGTATCAAAGCTAACTTCAAAATTAGACACAACATTGAAG
ATGGTGGTGTTCAATTAGCTGACCATTATCAACAAAATACTCCAATTGGTGATGGTCCAGTCTTGTTACC
AGACAACCATTACTTATCCTATCAATCTGCCTTATTCAAAGATCCAAACGAAAAGAGAGACCACATGGTC
TTGTTAGAATTTTTGACTGCTGCTGGTATTACCGAGGGTATGAATGAATTGTACAAAGAAGCGGCAGCTA
AGGAAGCGGCAGCTAAGGAAGCGGCAGCTAAGATGAAGAATCAAGCGCATCCGATTATTGTCGTCAAACG
ACGCAAAGCCAAAAGCCACGGGGCAGCACATGGATCGTGGAAGATTGCTTATGCCGACTTTATGACTGCG
ATGATGGCCTTTTTTCTGGTGATGTGGCTGATCTCCATCTCCAGCCCAAAAGAGCTGATTCAGATTGCGG
AGTACTTCCGGACTCCACTGGCGACTGCGGTTACGGGCGGCGATCGCATTTCTAATAGTGAAAGCCCAAT
TCCCGGCGGTGGTGATGATTACACCCAAAGCCAGGGGGAAGTGAATAAGCAGCCGAACATCGAAGAGCTG
AAAAAACGCATGGAGCAAAGTCGATTGCGGAAATTGCGGGGTGATCTCGACCAGTTGATAGAGTCCGATC
CGAAACTGCGGGCGTTACGTCCCCATCTCAAAATCGATCTGGTCCAGGAAGGTCTACGTATTCAGATCAT
CGATAGCCAGAATCGCCCGATGTTTAGAACCGGCAGTGCCGATGTCGAACCCTATATGCGCGACATTCTG
CGCGCCATTGCGCCTGTACTGAACGGTATTCCCAACCGTATTAGCCTTTCAGGTCATACCGATGATTTCC
CCTACGCCAGCGGTGAGAAAGGATATAGCAACTGGGAGCTTTCTGCCGATCGGGCCAATGCATCCCGCCG
CGAACTGATGGTCGGAGGGTTGGATAGCGGCAAAGTGTTACGTGTCGTCGGCATGGCGGCAACGATGCGC
TTAAGCGATCGCGGACCTGATGATGCCGTCAACCGTCGCATCAGCCTGCTGGTACTGAACAAACAAGCCG
AACAGGCCATTTTGCATGAAAACGCCGAAAGCCAGAATGAGCCAGTAAGCGCCCTGGAAAAACCTGAGGT
TGCACCACAGGTCAGTGTTCCCACAATGCCATCAGCCGAACCGAGGTGAGGGGATCCTCTAGGTCGACCT
GCAGGCATGCAAGCTTGGCTGTTTTGGCGGATGAGAGAAGATTTTCAGCCTGATACAGATTAAATCAGAA
CGCAGAAGCGGTCTGATAAAACAGAATTTGCCTGGCGGCAGTAGCGCGGTGGTCCCACCTGACCCCATGC
CGAACTCAGAAGTGAAACGCCGTAGCGCCGATGGTAGTGTGGGGTCTCCCCATGCGAGAGTAGGGAACTG
CCAGGCATCAAATAAAACGAAAGGCTCAGTCGAAAGACTGGGCCTTTCGTTTTATCTGTTGTTTGTCGGT
GAACGCTCTCCTGAGTAGGACAAATCCGCCGGGAGCGGATTTGAACGTTGCGAAGCAACGGCCCGGAGGG
TGGCGGGCAGGACGCCCGCCATAAACTGCCAGGCATCAAATTAAGCAGAAGGCCATCCTGACGGATGGCC
TTTTTGCGTTTCTACAAACTCTTTTGTTTATTTTTCTAAATACATTCAAATATGTATCCGCTCATGAGAC
AATAACCCTGATAAATGCTTCAATAATATTGAAAAAGGAAGAGTATGAGTATTCAACATTTCCGTGTCGC
CCTTATTCCCTTTTTTGCGGCATTTTGCCTTCCTGTTTTTGCTCACCCAGAAACGCTGGTGAAAGTAAAA
GATGCTGAAGATCAGTTGGGTGCAGCAAACTATTAACTGGCGAACTACTTACTCTAGCTTCCCGGCAACA
ATTAATAGACTGGATGGAGGCGGATAAAGTTGCAGGACCACTTCTGCGCTCGGCCCTTCCGGCTGGCTGG
TTTATTGCTGATAAATCTGGAGCCGGTGAGCGTGGGTCTCGCGGTATCATTGCAGCACTGGGGCCAGATG
GTAAGCCCTCCCGTATCGTAGTTATCTACACGACGGGGAGTCAGGCAACTATGGATGAACGAAATAGACA
GATCGCTGAGATAGGTGCCTCACTGATTAAGCATTGGTAACTGTCAGACCAAGTTTACTCATATATACTT
TAGATTGATT
[125 nt withheld, positions 3931-4055]
C
[141 nt withheld, positions 4057-4197]
CCTTTGACGTTGGAGTCCACGTTCTTT
[37 nt withheld, positions 4225-4261]
ACCCTATCTCGGGCTATTCTTTTGATTTATAAGGGATTTTGCCGATTTCGGCCTATTGGTTAAAAAATGA
GCTGATTTAACAAAAATTTAACGCGAATTTTAACAAAATATTAACGTTTACAATTTAAAAGGATCTAGGT
GAAGATCCTTTTTGATAATCTCATGACCAAAATCCCTTAACGTGAGTTTTCGTTCCACTGAGCGTCAGAC
CCCGTAGAAAAGATCAAAGGATCTTCTTGAGATCCTTTTTTTCTGCGCGTAATCTGCTGCTTGCAAACAA
AAAAACCACCGCTACCAGCGGTGGTTTGTTTGCCGGATCAAGAGCTACCAACTCTTTTTCCGAAGGTAAC
TGGCTTCAGCAGAGCGCAGATACCAAATACTGTCCTTCTAGTGTAGCCGTAGTTAGGCCACCACTTCAAG
AACTCTGTAGCACCGCCTACATACCTCGCTCTGCTAATCCTGTTACCAGTCAGGCATTTGAGAAGCACAC
GGTCACACTGCTTCCGGTAGTCAATAAACCGGTAAACCAGCAATAGACATAAGCGGCTATTTAACGACCC
TGCCCTGAACCGACGACCGGGTCGAATTTGCTTTCGAATTTCTGCCATTCATCCGCTTATTATCACTTAT
TCAGGCGTAGCAACCAGGCGTTTAAGGGCACCAATAACTGCCTTAAAAAAATTACGCCCCGCCCTGCCAC
TCATCGCAGTACTGTTGTAATTCATTAAGCATTCTGCCGACATGGAAGCCATCACAAACGGCATGATGAA
CCTGAATCGCCAGCGGCATCAGCACCTTGTCGCCTTGCGTATAATATTTGCCCATGGTGAAAACGGGGGC
GAAGAAGTTGTCCATATTGGCCACGTTTAAATCAAAACTGGTGAAACTCACCCAGGGATTGGCTGAGACG
AAAAACATATTCTCAATAAACCCTTTAGGGAAATAGGCCAGGTTTTCACCGTAACACGCCACATCTTGCG
AATATATGTGTAGAAACTGCCGGAAATCGTCGTGGTATTCACTCCAGAGCGATGAAAACGTTTCAGTTTG
CTCATGGAAAACGGTGTAACAAGGGTGAACACTATCCCATATCACCAGCTCACCGTCTTTCATTGCCATA
CGGAATTCCGGATGAGCATTCATCAGGCGGGCAAGAATGTGAATAAAGGCCGGATAAAACTTGTGCTTAT
TTTTCTTTACGGTCTTTAAAAAGGCCGTAATATCCAGCTGAACGGTCTGGTTATAGGTACATTGAGCAAC
TGACTGAAATGCCTCAAAATGTTCTTTACGATGCCATTGGGATATATCAACGGTGGTATATCCAGTGATT
TTTTTCTCCATTTTAGCTTCCTTAGCTCCTGAAAATCTCGATAACTCAAAAAATACGCCCGGTAGTGATC
TTATTTCATTATGGTGAAAGTTGGAACCTCTTACGTGCCGATCAACGTCTCATTTTCGCCAAAAGTTGGC
CCAGGGCTTCCCGGTATCAACAGGGACACCAGGATTTATTTATTCTGCGAAGTGATCTTCCGTCACAGGT
ATTTATTCGGCGCAAAGTGCGTCGGGTGATGCTGCCAACTTACTGATTTAGTGTATGATGGTGTTTTTGA
GGTGCTCCAGTGGCTTCTGTTTCTATCAGCTGTCCCTCCTGTTCAGCTACTGACGGGGTGGTGCGTAACG
GCAAAAGCACCGCCGGACATCAGCGCTAGCGGAGTGTATACTGGCTTACTATGTTGGCACTGATGAGGGT
GTCAGTGAAGTGCTTCATGTGGCAGGAGAAAAAAGGCTGCACCGGTGCGTCAGCAGAATATGTGATACAG
GATATATTCCGCTTCCTCGCTCACTGACTCGCTACGCTCGGTCGTTCGACTGCGGCGAGCGGAAATGGCT
TACGAACGGGGCGGAGATTTCCTGGAAGATGCCAGGAAGATACTTAACAGGGAAGTGAGAGGGCCGCGGC
AAAGCCGTTTTTCCATAGGCTCCGCCCCCCTGACAAGCATCACGAAATCTGACGCTCAAATCAGTGGTGG
CGAAACCCGACAGGACTATAAAGATACCAGGCGTTTCCCCCTGGCGGCTCCCTCGTGCGCTCTCCTGTTC
CTGCCTTTCGGTTTACCGGTGTCATTCCGCTGTTATGGCCGCGTTTGTCTCATTCCACGCCTGACACTCA
GTTCCGGGTAGGCAGTTCGCTCCAAGCTGGACTGTATGCACGAACCCCCCGTTCAGTCCGACCGCTGCGC
CTTATCCGGTAACTATCGTCTTGAGTCCAACCCGGAAAGACATGCAAAAGCACCACTGGCAGCAGCCACT
GGTAATTGATTTAGAGGAGTTAGTCTTGAAGTCATGCGCCGGTTAAGGCTAAACTGAAAGGACAAGTTTT
GGTGACTGCGCTCCTCCAAGCCAGTTACCTCGGTTCAAAGAGTTGGTAGCTCAGAGAACCTTCGAAAAAC
CGCCCTGCAAGGCGGTTTTTTCGTTTTCAGAGCAAGAGATTACGCGCAGACCAAAACGATCTCAAGAAGA
TCATCTTATTAATCAGATAAAATATTTCTAGGCTCATGAGCCCGAAGTGGCGAGCCCGATCTTCCCCATC
GGTGATGTCGGCGATATAGGCGCCAGCAACCGCACCTGTGGCGCCGGTGATGCCGGCCACGATGCGTCCG
GCGTAGAGGATCTGCTCATGTTTGACAGCTTATCATCGATGCATAATGTGCCTGTCAAATGGACGAAGCA
GGGATTCTGCAAACCCTATGCTACTCCGTCAAGCCGTCAATTGTCTGATTCGTTACCAATTATGACAACT
TGACGGCTACATCATTCACTTTTTCTTCACAACCGGCACGGAACTCGCTCGGGCTGGCCCCGGTGCATTT
TTTAAATACCCGCGAGAAATAGAGTTGATCGTCAAAACCAACATTGCGACCGACGGTGGCGATAGGCATC
CGGGTGGTGCTCAAAAGCAGCTTCGCCTGGCTGATACGTTGGTCCTCGCGCCAGCTTAAGACGCTAATCC
CTAACTGCTGGCGGAAAAGATGTGACAGACGCGACGGCGACAAGCAAACATGCTGTGCGACGCTGGCGAT
ATCAAAATTGCTGTCTGCCAGGTGATCGCTGATGTACTGACAAGCCTCGCGTACCCGATTATCCATCGGT
GGATGGAGCGACTCGTTAATCGCTTCCATGCGCCGCAGTAACAATTGCTCAAGCAGATTTATCGCCAGCA
GCTCCGAATAGCGCCCTTCCCCTTGCCCGGCGTTAATGATTTGCCCAAACAGGTCGCTGAAATGCGGCTG
GTGCGCTTCATCCGGGCGAAAGAACCCCGTATTGGCAAATATTGACGGCCAGTTAAGCCATTCATGCCAG
TAGGCGCGCGGACGAAAGTAAACCCACTGGTGATACCATTCGCGAGCCTCCGGATGACGACCGTAGTGAT
GAATCTCTCCTGGCGGGAACAGCAAAATATCACCCGGTCGGCAAACAAATTCTCGTCCCTGATTTTTCAC
CACCCCCTGACCGCGAATGGTGAGATTGAGAATATAACCTTTCATTCCCAGCGGTCGGTCGATAAAAAAA
TCGAGATAACCGTTGGCCTCAATCGGCGTTAAACCCGCCACCAGATGGGCATTAAACGAGTATCCCGGCA
GCAGGGGATCATTTTGCGCTTCAGCCATACTTTTCATACTCCCGCC
